Addgene plasmid #201142: plex_307-ccdB-zeo
Purpose: (Empty Backbone) pLEX_307 plasmid with zeo marker
Depositing lab: Alejandro Chavez. Depositing organization: University of California, San Diego (UCSD).
Backbone
  Vector backbone: plex_307
  Backbone size (bp): 9841
  Vector type: Mammalian Expression
  Promoter: EF-1α
  Selectable markers: Zeocin
Growth in bacteria
  Bacterial resistance: Chloramphenicol and Ampicillin, 25 & 100 μg/mL
  Growth temperature: 30°C
  Growth strain: ccdB Survival
  Copy number: High Copy
Terms and licenses: Academic/Nonprofit Terms; Industry Terms: Not Available to Industry
How to cite: plex_307-ccdB-zeo was a gift from Alejandro Chavez (Addgene plasmid # 201142 ; http://n2t.net/addgene:201142 ; RRID:Addgene_201142)
