[The description below was written by a language model from this plasmid's Addgene catalogue record and pLannotate feature annotations shown in this document.]
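Description:
plex_307-ccdB-zeo is an empty Gateway destination backbone derived from pLEX_307, in which the mammalian selection marker is a Zeocin resistance gene. The catalogue lists it simply as a mammalian expression vector. The feature table, however, shows a third-generation, self-inactivating HIV-1 lentiviral transfer architecture. An RSV promoter drives a truncated 5' LTR, followed by the Ψ packaging signal with a partial gag sequence, the RRE for Rev-dependent nuclear export, a cPPT/CTS, a WPRE and a ΔU3 3' LTR, with an SV40 poly(A) signal downstream. In E. coli it replicates from a high-copy ColE1/pUC-type origin and carries AmpR. An f1 origin and lac, T3 and T7 promoter remnants from the cloning backbone are also present.

Within the proviral region, an SV40 early promoter/origin segment drives BleoR (Sh ble), which allows Zeocin selection of transfected or transduced mammalian cells. After the cPPT, the EF-1α promoter sits upstream of a Gateway cassette flanked by attR1 and attR2. The cassette contains a chloramphenicol acetyltransferase gene and the ccdB toxin gene, along with a ccdA fragment. Because ccdB poisons gyrase in ordinary strains, the unrecombined plasmid is maintained in a ccdB-tolerant host under ampicillin plus chloramphenicol. An LR recombination with an entry clone replaces the cassette with the gene of interest, and ccdB counter-selects against unrecombined parent plasmid. A V5 epitope tag lies immediately downstream of attR2, so an insert lacking a stop codon and kept in frame could be expressed with a C-terminal V5 tag. There is no insert in the deposited form. The vector serves as a recipient for building EF-1α-driven, Zeocin-selectable expression constructs.
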