Features (pLannotate 1.2.2; 37 found; start..end, strand, type, name):
     23..89      +  CDS            small t antigen (fragment): SV40 (simian virus 40) small t antigen
     96..1274    +  promoter       EF-1α promoter: strong constitutive promoter for human elongation factor EF-1α
   1294..1418    +  protein_bind   attR1: mutant version of attR; recombination site for the Gateway® LR reaction LR Clonase™
   1443..1473    +  promoter       lac UV5 promoter: E. coli lac promoter with an "up" mutation
   1497..1526    +  promoter       cat promoter (fragment): promoter of the E. coli cat gene encoding chloramphenicol acetyltransferase
   1527..2186    +  CDS            CmR: chloramphenicol acetyltransferase; cat; confers resistance to chloramphenicol
   2365..2523    +  CDS            ccdA (fragment): CCDA_ECO57 - Also known as H, letA. Experimental evidence at protein level: Swiss-Prot protein existence level 1. Antitoxin component of a type II toxin-antitoxin (TA) system which inhibits the post-segregational killing (PSK) of plasmid-free cells, also referred to as a plasmid addiction system. Binds to and blocks the activity of CcdB; will also remove bound CcdB protein from the CcdB-GyrA complex by forming a CcdA-CcdB complex, a process termed rejuvenation. Functions as a transcriptional corepressor for the ccdAB operon, repression also requires CcdB (By similarity). From Escherichia coli
   2528..2830    +  CDS            ccdB: CCDB_ECOLI - Also known as G, letB, letD. Experimental evidence at protein level: Swiss-Prot protein existence level 1. Toxic component of a type II toxin-antitoxin (TA) system, functioning in plasmid maintainence. Responsible for the post- segregational killing (PSK) of plasmid-free cells, also referred to as a plasmid addiction system. Half-life of over 2 hours. Cell killing by CcdB is accompanied by filamentation, defects in chromosome and plasmid segregation, defects in cell division, formation of anucleate cells, decreased DNA synthesis and plasmid loss. Interferes with the activity of DN
   2874..2998    -  protein_bind   attR2: mutant version of attR; recombination site for the Gateway® LR reaction LR Clonase™
   3006..3047    +  CDS            V5 tag: epitope tag from simian virus 5
   3098..3686    +  misc_feature   WPRE: woodchuck hepatitis virus posttranscriptional regulatory element
   3737..3756    +  misc_feature   cPPT/CTS (fragment): central polypurine tract and central termination sequence of HIV-1
   3758..3991    +  LTR            3' LTR (ΔU3): self-inactivating 3' long terminal repeat (LTR) from HIV-1
   4069..4190    +  polyA_signal   SV40 poly(A) signal: SV40 polyadenylation signal
   4230..4365    +  rep_origin     SV40 ori: SV40 origin of replication
   4386..4404    -  promoter       T7 promoter: promoter for bacteriophage T7 RNA polymerase
   4412..4567    +  CDS            lacZα (fragment): LacZα fragment of β-galactosidase; lacZ fragment
   4572..5000    +  rep_origin     f1 ori (sequence partly withheld): f1 bacteriophage origin of replication; arrow indicates direction of (+) strand synthesis
   5053..5157    +  promoter       AmpR promoter: bla
   5158..6018    +  CDS            AmpR: β-lactamase; bla; confers resistance to ampicillin, carbenicillin, and related antibiotics
   6189..6777    +  rep_origin     ori: high-copy-number ColE1/pMB1/pBR322/pUC origin of replication
   6960..7052    +  CDS            lacI (fragment): lac repressor; lacI; The lac repressor binds to the lac operator to inhibit transcription in E. coli. This inhibition can be relieved by adding lactose or isopropyl-β-D-thiogalactopyranoside (IPTG).
   7065..7086    +  protein_bind   CAP binding site: CAP binding activates transcription in the presence of cAMP. E. coli catabolite activator protein
   7101..7131    +  promoter       lac promoter: promoter for the E. coli lac operon
   7139..7155    +  protein_bind   lac operator: The lac repressor binds to the lac operator to inhibit transcription in E. coli. This inhibition can be relieved by adding lactose or isopropyl-β-D-thiogalactopyranoside (IPTG). lac repressor encoded by lacI
   7200..7218    +  promoter       T3 promoter: promoter for bacteriophage T3 RNA polymerase
   7246..7472    +  promoter       RSV promoter: Rous sarcoma virus enhancer/promoter
   7473..7653    +  LTR            5' LTR (truncated): truncated 5' long terminal repeat (LTR) from HIV-1
   7700..7825    +  misc_feature   HIV-1 Ψ: packaging signal of human immunodeficiency virus type 1
   7809..8172    +  CDS            HIV-1 gag (fragment): gag protein from human immunodeficiency virus 1; gag
   8318..8551    +  misc_feature   RRE: The Rev response element (RRE) of HIV-1 allows for Rev-dependent mRNA export from the nucleus to the cytoplasm.
   8928..8954    +  CDS            Rev (fragment): human immunodeficiency virus 1 (HIV-1) Rev protein; rev; enhances nuclear export of unspliced and incompletely spliced viral mRNAs
   8961..8984    +  promoter       SV40 promoter (fragment): SV40 early promoter
   8985..9056    +  promoter       SV40 promoter (fragment): SV40 enhancer and early promoter
   9080..9215    +  rep_origin     SV40 ori: SV40 origin of replication
   9263..9634    +  CDS            BleoR: antibiotic-binding protein; Sh ble from Streptoalloteichus hindustanus; confers resistance to bleomycin, phleomycin, and Zeocin™
   9693..9810    +  misc_feature   cPPT/CTS: central polypurine tract and central termination sequence of HIV-1
>Addgene plasmid #201142 | plex_307-ccdB-zeo | addgene full sequence | sequence record 395508 | Addgene NGS Result
CTCGAGGCCTGCAGGTGCAAAGATGGATAAAGTTTTAAACAGAGAGGAATCTTTGCAGCTAATGGACCTT
CTAGGTCTTGAAAGGAGTGGGAATTGGCTCCGGTGCCCGTCAGTGGGCAGAGCGCACATCGCCCACAGTC
CCCGAGAAGTTGGGGGGAGGGGTCGGCAATTGAACCGGTGCCTAGAGAAGGTGGCGCGGGGTAAACTGGG
AAAGTGATGTCGTGTACTGGCTCCGCCTTTTTCCCGAGGGTGGGGGAGAACCGTATATAAGTGCAGTAGT
CGCCGTGAACGTTCTTTTTCGCAACGGGTTTGCCGCCAGAACACAGGTAAGTGCCGTGTGTGGTTCCCGC
GGGCCTGGCCTCTTTACGGGTTATGGCCCTTGCGTGCCTTGAATTACTTCCACCTGGCTGCAGTACGTGA
TTCTTGATCCCGAGCTTCGGGTTGGAAGTGGGTGGGAGAGTTCGAGGCCTTGCGCTTAAGGAGCCCCTTC
GCCTCGTGCTTGAGTTGAGGCCTGGCCTGGGCGCTGGGGCCGCCGCGTGCGAATCTGGTGGCACCTTCGC
GCCTGTCTCGCTGCTTTCGATAAGTCTCTAGCCATTTAAAATTTTTGATGACCTGCTGCGACGCTTTTTT
TCTGGCAAGATAGTCTTGTAAATGCGGGCCAAGATCTGCACACTGGTATTTCGGTTTTTGGGGCCGCGGG
CGGCGACGGGGCCCGTGCGTCCCAGCGCACATGTTCGGCGAGGCGGGGCCTGCGAGCGCGGCCACCGAGA
ATCGGACGGGGGTAGTCTCAAGCTGGCCGGCCTGCTCTGGTGCCTGGCCTCGCGCCGCCGTGTATCGCCC
CGCCCTGGGCGGCAAGGCTGGCCCGGTCGGCACCAGTTGCGTGAGCGGAAAGATGGCCGCTTCCCGGCCC
TGCTGCAGGGAGCTCAAAATGGAGGACGCGGCGCTCGGGAGAGCGGGCGGGTGAGTCACCCACACAAAGG
AAAAGGGCCTTTCCGTCCTCAGCCGTCGCTTCATGTGACTCCACGGAGTACCGGGCGCCGTCCAGGCACC
TCGATTAGTTCTCGAGCTTTTGGAGTACGTCGTCTTTAGGTTGGGGGGAGGGGTTTTATGCGATGGAGTT
TCCCCACACTGAGTGGGTGGAGACTGAAGTTAGGCCAGCTTGGCACTTGATGTAATTCTCCTTGGAATTT
GCCCTTTTTGAGTTTGGATCTTGGTTCATTCTCAAGCCTCAGACAGTGGTTCAAAGTTTTTTTCTTCCAT
TTCAGGTGTCGTGAGGCTAGCATCGATTGATCAACAAGTTTGTACAAAAAAGCTGAACGAGAAACGTAAA
ATGATATAAATATCAATATATTAAATTAGATTTTGCATAAAAAACAGACTACATAATACTGTAAAACACA
ACATATCCAGTCACTATGGCGGCCGCATTAGGCACCCCAGGCTTTACACTTTATGCTTCCGGCTCGTATA
ATGTGTGGATTTTGAGTTAGGATCCGTCGAGATTTTCAGGAGCTAAGGAAGCTAAAATGGAGAAAAAAAT
CACTGGATATACCACCGTTGATATATCCCAATGGCATCGTAAAGAACATTTTGAGGCATTTCAGTCAGTT
GCTCAATGTACCTATAACCAGACCGTTCAGCTGGATATTACGGCCTTTTTAAAGACCGTAAAGAAAAATA
AGCACAAGTTTTATCCGGCCTTTATTCACATTCTTGCCCGCCTGATGAATGCTCATCCGGAATTCCGTAT
GGCAATGAAAGACGGTGAGCTGGTGATATGGGATAGTGTTCACCCTTGTTACACCGTTTTCCATGAGCAA
ACTGAAACGTTTTCATCGCTCTGGAGTGAATACCACGACGATTTCCGGCAGTTTCTACACATATATTCGC
AAGATGTGGCGTGTTACGGTGAAAACCTGGCCTATTTCCCTAAAGGGTTTATTGAGAATATGTTTTTCGT
CTCAGCCAATCCCTGGGTGAGTTTCACCAGTTTTGATTTAAACGTGGCCAATATGGACAACTTCTTCGCC
CCCGTTTTCACCATGGGCAAATATTATACGCAAGGCGACAAGGTGCTGATGCCGCTGGCGATTCAGGTTC
ATCATGCCGTTTGTGATGGCTTCCATGTCGGCAGAATGCTTAATGAATTACAACAGTACTGCGATGAGTG
GCAGGGCGGGGCGTAAAGATCTGGATCCGGCTTACTAAAAGCCAGATAACAGTATGCGTATTTGCGCGCT
GATTTTTGCGGTATAAGAATATATACTGATATGTATACCCGAAGTATGTCAAAAAGAGGTATGCTATGAA
GCAGCGTATTACAGTGACAGTTGACAGCGACAGCTATCAGTTGCTCAAGGCATATATGATGTCAATATCT
CCGGTCTGGTAAGCACAACCATGCAGAATGAAGCCCGTCGTCTGCGTGCCGAACGCTGGAAAGCGGAAAA
TCAGGAAGGGATGGCTGAGGTCGCCCGGTTTATTGAAATGAACGGCTCTTTTGCTGACGAGAACAGGGGC
TGGTGAAATGCAGTTTAAGGTTTACACCTATAAAAGAGAGAGCCGTTATCGTCTGTTTGTGGATGTACAG
AGTGATATTATTGACACGCCCGGGCGACGGATGGTGATCCCCCTGGCCAGTGCACGTCTGCTGTCAGATA
AAGTCTCCCGTGAACTTTACCCGGTGGTGCATATCGGGGATGAAAGCTGGCGCATGATGACCACCGATAT
GGCCAGTGTGCCGGTCTCCGTTATCGGGGAAGAAGTGGCTGATCTCAGCCACCGCGAAAATGACATCAAA
AACGCCATTAACCTGATGTTCTGGGGAATATAAATGTCAGGCTCCCTTATACACAGCCAGTCTGCAGGTC
GACCATAGTGACTGGATATGTTGTGTTTTACAGTATTATGTAGTCTGTTTTTTATGCAAAATCTAATTTA
ATATATTGATATTTATATCATTTTACGTTTCTCGTTCAGCTTTCTTGTACAAAGTGGTTGATATCGGTAA
GCCTATCCCTAACCCTCTCCTCGGTCTCGATTCTACGTAGTAATGAACTAGTACCGGTTAAGTCGACAAT
CAACGCGTTAAGTCGACAATCAACCTCTGGATTACAAAATTTGTGAAAGATTGACTGGTATTCTTAACTA
TGTTGCTCCTTTTACGCTATGTGGATACGCTGCTTTAATGCCTTTGTATCATGCTATTGCTTCCCGTATG
GCTTTCATTTTCTCCTCCTTGTATAAATCCTGGTTGCTGTCTCTTTATGAGGAGTTGTGGCCCGTTGTCA
GGCAACGTGGCGTGGTGTGCACTGTGTTTGCTGACGCAACCCCCACTGGTTGGGGCATTGCCACCACCTG
TCAGCTCCTTTCCGGGACTTTCGCTTTCCCCCTCCCTATTGCCACGGCGGAACTCATCGCCGCCTGCCTT
GCCCGCTGCTGGACAGGGGCTCGGCTGTTGGGCACTGACAATTCCGTGGTGTTGTCGGGGAAATCATCGT
CCTTTCCTTGGCTGCTCGCCTGTGTTGCCACCTGGATTCTGCGCGGGACGTCCTTCTGCTACGTCCCTTC
GGCCCTCAATCCAGCGGACCTTCCTTCCCGCGGCCTGCTGCCGGCTCTGCGGCCTCTTCCGCGTCTTCGC
CTTCGCCCTCAGACGAGTCGGATCTCCCTTTGGGCCGCCTCCCCGCGTCGACTTTAAGACCAATGACTTA
CAAGGCAGCTGTAGATCTTAGCCACTTTTTAAAAGAAAAGGGGGGACTGGAAGGGCTAATTCACTCCCAA
CGAAGACAAGATCTGCTTTTTGCTTGTACTGGGTCTCTCTGGTTAGACCAGATCTGAGCCTGGGAGCTCT
CTGGCTAACTAGGGAACCCACTGCTTAAGCCTCAATAAAGCTTGCCTTGAGTGCTTCAAGTAGTGTGTGC
CCGTCTGTTGTGTGACTCTGGTAACTAGAGATCCCTCAGACCCTTTTAGTCAGTGTGGAAAATCTCTAGC
AGTACGTATAGTAGTTCATGTCATCTTATTATTCAGTATTTATAACTTGCAAAGAAATGAATATCAGAGA
GTGAGAGGAACTTGTTTATTGCAGCTTATAATGGTTACAAATAAAGCAATAGCATCACAAATTTCACAAA
TAAAGCATTTTTTTCACTGCATTCTAGTTGTGGTTTGTCCAAACTCATCAATGTATCTTATCATGTCTGG
CTCTAGCTATCCCGCCCCTAACTCCGCCCATCCCGCCCCTAACTCCGCCCAGTTCCGCCCATTCTCCGCC
CCATGGCTGACTAATTTTTTTTATTTATGCAGAGGCCGAGGCCGCCTCGGCCTCTGAGCTATTCCAGAAG
TAGTGAGGAGGCTTTTTTGGAGGCCTAGGGACGTACCCAATTCGCCCTATAGTGAGTCGTATTACGCGCG
CTCACTGGCCGTCGTTTTACAACGTCGTGACTGGGAAAACCCTGGCGTTACCCAACTTAATCGCCTTGCA
GCACATCCCCCTTTCGCCAGCTGGCGTAATAGCGAAGAGGCCCGCACCGATCGCCCTTCCCAACAGTTGC
GCAGCCTGAATGGCGAATGGG
[124 nt withheld, positions 4572-4695]
C
[91 nt withheld, positions 4697-4787]
A
[49 nt withheld, positions 4789-4837]
CCTTTGACGTTGGAGTCCACGTTCTTT
[37 nt withheld, positions 4865-4901]
ACCCTATCTCGGTCTATTCTTTTGATTTATAAGGGATTTTGCCGATTTCGGCCTATTGGTTAAAAAATGA
GCTGATTTAACAAAAATTTAACGCGAATTTTAACAAAATATTAACGCTTACAATTTAGGTGGCACTTTTC
GGGGAAATGTGCGCGGAACCCCTATTTGTTTATTTTTCTAAATACATTCAAATATGTATCCGCTCATGAG
ACAATAACCCTGATAAATGCTTCAATAATATTGAAAAAGGAAGAGTATGAGTATTCAACATTTCCGTGTC
GCCCTTATTCCCTTTTTTGCGGCATTTTGCCTTCCTGTTTTTGCTCACCCAGAAACGCTGGTGAAAGTAA
AAGATGCTGAAGATCAGTTGGGTGCACGAGTGGGTTACATCGAACTGGATCTCAACAGCGGTAAGATCCT
TGAGAGTTTTCGCCCCGAAGAACGTTTTCCAATGATGAGCACTTTTAAAGTTCTGCTATGTGGCGCGGTA
TTATCCCGTATTGACGCCGGGCAAGAGCAACTCGGTCGCCGCATACACTATTCTCAGAATGACTTGGTTG
AGTACTCACCAGTCACAGAAAAGCATCTTACGGATGGCATGACAGTAAGAGAATTATGCAGTGCTGCCAT
AACCATGAGTGATAACACTGCGGCCAACTTACTTCTGACAACGATCGGAGGACCGAAGGAGCTAACCGCT
TTTTTGCACAACATGGGGGATCATGTAACTCGCCTTGATCGTTGGGAACCGGAGCTGAATGAAGCCATAC
CAAACGACGAGCGTGACACCACGATGCCTGTAGCAATGGCAACAACGTTGCGCAAACTATTAACTGGCGA
ACTACTTACTCTAGCTTCCCGGCAACAATTAATAGACTGGATGGAGGCGGATAAAGTTGCAGGACCACTT
CTGCGCTCGGCCCTTCCGGCTGGCTGGTTTATTGCTGATAAATCTGGAGCCGGTGAGCGTGGGTCTCGCG
GTATCATTGCAGCACTGGGGCCAGATGGTAAGCCCTCCCGTATCGTAGTTATCTACACGACGGGGAGTCA
GGCAACTATGGATGAACGAAATAGACAGATCGCTGAGATAGGTGCCTCACTGATTAAGCATTGGTAACTG
TCAGACCAAGTTTACTCATATATACTTTAGATTGATTTAAAACTTCATTTTTAATTTAAAAGGATCTAGG
TGAAGATCCTTTTTGATAATCTCATGACCAAAATCCCTTAACGTGAGTTTTCGTTCCACTGAGCGTCAGA
CCCCGTAGAAAAGATCAAAGGATCTTCTTGAGATCCTTTTTTTCTGCGCGTAATCTGCTGCTTGCAAACA
AAAAAACCACCGCTACCAGCGGTGGTTTGTTTGCCGGATCAAGAGCTACCAACTCTTTTTCCGAAGGTAA
CTGGCTTCAGCAGAGCGCAGATACCAAATACTGTTCTTCTAGTGTAGCCGTAGTTAGGCCACCACTTCAA
GAACTCTGTAGCACCGCCTACATACCTCGCTCTGCTAATCCTGTTACCAGTGGCTGCTGCCAGTGGCGAT
AAGTCGTGTCTTACCGGGTTGGACTCAAGACGATAGTTACCGGATAAGGCGCAGCGGTCGGGCTGAACGG
GGGGTTCGTGCACACAGCCCAGCTTGGAGCGAACGACCTACACCGAACTGAGATACCTACAGCGTGAGCT
ATGAGAAAGCGCCACGCTTCCCGAAGGGAGAAAGGCGGACAGGTATCCGGTAAGCGGCAGGGTCGGAACA
GGAGAGCGCACGAGGGAGCTTCCAGGGGGAAACGCCTGGTATCTTTATAGTCCTGTCGGGTTTCGCCACC
TCTGACTTGAGCGTCGATTTTTGTGATGCTCGTCAGGGGGGCGGAGCCTATGGAAAAACGCCAGCAACGC
GGCCTTTTTACGGTTCCTGGCCTTTTGCTGGCCTTTTGCTCACATGTTCTTTCCTGCGTTATCCCCTGAT
TCTGTGGATAACCGTATTACCGCCTTTGAGTGAGCTGATACCGCTCGCCGCAGCCGAACGACCGAGCGCA
GCGAGTCAGTGAGCGAGGAAGCGGAAGAGCGCCCAATACGCAAACCGCCTCTCCCCGCGCGTTGGCCGAT
TCATTAATGCAGCTGGCACGACAGGTTTCCCGACTGGAAAGCGGGCAGTGAGCGCAACGCAATTAATGTG
AGTTAGCTCACTCATTAGGCACCCCAGGCTTTACACTTTATGCTTCCGGCTCGTATGTTGTGTGGAATTG
TGAGCGGATAACAATTTCACACAGGAAACAGCTATGACCATGATTACGCCAAGCGCGCAATTAACCCTCA
CTAAAGGGAACAAAAGCTGGAGCTGCAAGCTTAATGTAGTCTTATGCAATACTCTTGTAGTCTTGCAACA
TGGTAACGATGAGTTAGCAACATGCCTTACAAGGAGAGAAAAAGCACCGTGCATGCCGATTGGTGGAAGT
AAGGTGGTACGATCGTGCCTTATTAGGAAGGCAACAGACGGGTCTGACATGGATTGGACGAACCACTGAA
TTGCCGCATTGCAGAGATATTGTATTTAAGTGCCTAGCTCGATACATAAACGGGTCTCTCTGGTTAGACC
AGATCTGAGCCTGGGAGCTCTCTGGCTAACTAGGGAACCCACTGCTTAAGCCTCAATAAAGCTTGCCTTG
AGTGCTTCAAGTAGTGTGTGCCCGTCTGTTGTGTGACTCTGGTAACTAGAGATCCCTCAGACCCTTTTAG
TCAGTGTGGAAAATCTCTAGCAGTGGCGCCCGAACAGGGACTTGAAAGCGAAAGGGAAACCAGAGGAGCT
CTCTCGACGCAGGACTCGGCTTGCTGAAGCGCGCACGGCAAGAGGCGAGGGGCGGCGACTGGTGAGTACG
CCAAAAATTTTGACTAGCGGAGGCTAGAAGGAGAGAGATGGGTGCGAGAGCGTCAGTATTAAGCGGGGGA
GAATTAGATCGCGATGGGAAAAAATTCGGTTAAGGCCAGGGGGAAAGAAAAAATATAAATTAAAACATAT
AGTATGGGCAAGCAGGGAGCTAGAACGATTCGCAGTTAATCCTGGCCTGTTAGAAACATCAGAAGGCTGT
AGACAAATACTGGGACAGCTACAACCATCCCTTCAGACAGGATCAGAAGAACTTAGATCATTATATAATA
CAGTAGCAACCCTCTATTGTGTGCATCAAAGGATAGAGATAAAAGACACCAAGGAAGCTTTAGACAAGAT
AGAGGAAGAGCAAAACAAAAGTAAGACCACCGCACAGCAAGCGGCCGCTGATCTTCAGACCTGGAGGAGG
AGATATGAGGGACAATTGGAGAAGTGAATTATATAAATATAAAGTAGTAAAAATTGAACCATTAGGAGTA
GCACCCACCAAGGCAAAGAGAAGAGTGGTGCAGAGAGAAAAAAGAGCAGTGGGAATAGGAGCTTTGTTCC
TTGGGTTCTTGGGAGCAGCAGGAAGCACTATGGGCGCAGCGTCAATGACGCTGACGGTACAGGCCAGACA
ATTATTGTCTGGTATAGTGCAGCAGCAGAACAATTTGCTGAGGGCTATTGAGGCGCAACAGCATCTGTTG
CAACTCACAGTCTGGGGCATCAAGCAGCTCCAGGCAAGAATCCTGGCTGTGGAAAGATACCTAAAGGATC
AACAGCTCCTGGGGATTTGGGGTTGCTCTGGAAAACTCATTTGCACCACTGCTGTGCCTTGGAATGCTAG
TTGGAGTAATAAATCTCTGGAACAGATTTGGAATCACACGACCTGGATGGAGTGGGACAGAGAAATTAAC
AATTACACAAGCTTAATACACTCCTTAATTGAAGAATCGCAAAACCAGCAAGAAAAGAATGAACAAGAAT
TATTGGAATTAGATAAATGGGCAAGTTTGTGGAATTGGTTTAACATAACAAATTGGCTGTGGTATATAAA
ATTATTCATAATGATAGTAGGAGGCTTGGTAGGTTTAAGAATAGTTTTTGCTGTACTTTCTATAGTGAAT
AGAGTTAGGCAGGGATATTCACCATTATCGTTTCAGACCCACCTCCCAACCCCGAGGGGACCCATGCATT
GCATCTCAATTAGTCAGCAACCAGGTGTGGAAAGTCCCCAGGCTCCCCAGCAGGCAGAAGTATGCAAAGC
ATGCGTCTCAATTAGTCAGCAACCATAGTCCCGCCCCTAACTCCGCCCATCCCGCCCCTAACTCCGCCCA
GTTCCGCCCATTCTCCGCCCCATGGCTGACTAATTTTTTTTATTTATGCAGAGGCCGAGGCCGCCTCGGC
CTCTGAGCTATTCCAGAAGTAGTGAGGAGGCTTTTTTGGAGGCCTAGGCTTTTGCAAAAAGCTTTCTAGA
GGTACCGTGGCCACCATGAGTGCCAAGTTGACCAGTGCCGTTCCGGTGCTCACCGCGCGCGACGTCGCCG
GAGCGGTCGAGTTCTGGACCGACCGGCTCGGGTTCTCCCGGGACTTCGTGGAGGACGACTTCGCCGGTGT
GGTCCGGGACGACGTGACCCTGTTCATCAGCGCGGTCCAGGACCAGGTGGTGCCGGACAACACCCTGGCC
TGGGTGTGGGTGCGCGGCCTGGACGAGCTGTACGCCGAGTGGTCGGAGGTCGTGTCCACGAACTTCCGGG
ACGCCTCCGGGCCGGCCATGACCGAGATCGGCGAGCAGCCGTGGGGGCGGGAGTTCGCCCTGCGCGACCC
GGCCGGCAACTGCGTGCACTTCGTGGCCGAGGAGCAGGACTGATGTACAAGTAAGTTAACGAATTCTAGA
TCTTGAGACAAATGGCAGTATTCATCCACAATTTTAAAAGAAAAGGGGGGATTGGGGGGTACAGTGCAGG
GGAAAGAATAGTAGACATAATAGCAACAGACATACAAACTAAAGAATTACAAAAACAAATTACAAAAATT
CAAAATTTTCGGGTTTATTACAGGGACAGCAGAGATCCACTTTGGCGCCGG
